Addgene plasmid #78053: AURKC gRNA (BRDN0001147545)
Purpose: 3rd generation lentiviral gRNA plasmid targeting human AURKC
Depositing lab: John Doench & David Root. Depositing organization: Broad Institute. Publication: Optimized sgRNA design to maximize activity and minimize off-target effects of CRISPR-Cas9. Doench JG, Fusi N, Sullender M, Hegde M, Vaimberg EW, Donovan KF, Smith I, Tothova Z, Wilen C, Orchard R, Virgin HW, Listgarten J, Root DE. Nat Biotechnol. 2016 Jan 18. doi: 10.1038/nbt.3437. PubMed 26780180.
Backbone
  Vector backbone: lentiGuide-Puro
  Backbone manufacturer: Zhang Lab (Addgene plasmid # 52963)
  Vector type: Mammalian Expression, Lentiviral, CRISPR
  Selectable markers: Puromycin
Growth in bacteria
  Bacterial resistance: Ampicillin, 100 μg/mL
  Growth temperature: 37°C
  Growth strain: DH5alpha
  Copy number: High Copy
Gene/Insert
  Gene/Insert name: AURKC (alt names: AURKC; NM_001015878.1)
  gRNA/shRNA sequence: GGAAATAGTTATACAGGCGC
  Species: H. sapiens (human)
  Entrez Gene: AURKC (a.k.a. AIE2, AIK3, ARK3, AurC, HEL-S-90, SPGF5, STK13, aurora-C)
  Promoter: hU6
  Cloning method: Unknown
  Sequencing primers: 5′ U6-F; 3′ pS2-R
Terms and licenses: Academic/Nonprofit Terms; Industry Terms: Not Available to Industry
Depositor comments: The gRNA was designed to target the following Genbank reference sequence(s): NM_001015878.1,NM_001015879.1,NM_003160.2. Note that this plasmid does NOT contain Cas9. It should be used in conjunction with lentiCas9-Blast (Addgene #52962) or otherwise with cell lines already expressing Cas9. Browse the full kinome gRNA library at http://www.addgene.org/pooled-library/broadgpp-human-kinome/ or visit http://www.broadinstitute.org/rnai/public/ for detailed protocols and information.
How to cite: AURKC gRNA (BRDN0001147545) was a gift from John Doench & David Root (Addgene plasmid # 78053 ; http://n2t.net/addgene:78053 ; RRID:Addgene_78053)
