[The description below was written by a language model from this plasmid's Addgene catalogue record and pLannotate feature annotations shown in this document.]
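Description:
AURKC gRNA (BRDN0001147545) is a third-generation lentiviral CRISPR guide plasmid built on the lentiGuide-Puro backbone. It expresses a single guide RNA against human AURKC, the gene for aurora kinase C. The guide was designed to match several AURKC reference transcripts, and the construct belongs to a human kinome guide collection. In bacteria it is maintained through a high-copy ColE1/pUC-type origin with ampicillin resistance (β-lactamase). The backbone also carries an f1 origin, an SV40 origin and poly(A) signal, and lac, T7 and T3 promoter remnants from the cloning vector.

The lentiviral transfer cassette begins with an RSV promoter fused to a truncated HIV-1 5' LTR, which makes genomic RNA production independent of Tat. This is followed by the Ψ packaging signal with an adjoining gag fragment and the Rev response element, and the cassette ends in a self-inactivating ΔU3 3' LTR. A cPPT/CTS element, which aids nuclear import of the viral genome, lies between the two expression units. The first unit is a human U6 RNA polymerase III promoter driving the AURKC-specific spacer joined to the Streptococcus pyogenes Cas9 guide scaffold. The second is an EF-1α core promoter with its intron A driving puromycin N-acetyltransferase, followed by a WPRE to enhance transcript expression, so transduced mammalian cells can be selected with puromycin.

The plasmid does not encode Cas9. It is intended for use alongside a separate Cas9 lentiviral vector or in cells that already express Cas9, where it directs Cas9 to AURKC for gene disruption in loss-of-function studies.
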