Features (pLannotate 1.2.2; 29 found; start..end, strand, type, name):
     14..80      +  CDS            small t antigen (fragment): SV40 (simian virus 40) small t antigen
    106..317     +  promoter       EF-1α core promoter: core promoter for human elongation factor EF-1α
    318..1256    +  intron         EF-1α intron A: intron upstream of the start codon of human EF-1α
   1278..1877    +  CDS            PuroR (fragment): puromycin N-acetyltransferase; pac from Streptomyces; confers resistance to puromycin
   1893..2481    +  misc_feature   WPRE: woodchuck hepatitis virus posttranscriptional regulatory element
   2532..2551    +  misc_feature   cPPT/CTS (fragment): central polypurine tract and central termination sequence of HIV-1
   2553..2786    +  LTR            3' LTR (ΔU3): self-inactivating 3' long terminal repeat (LTR) from HIV-1
   2864..2985    +  polyA_signal   SV40 poly(A) signal: SV40 polyadenylation signal
   3025..3160    +  rep_origin     SV40 ori: SV40 origin of replication
   3181..3199    -  promoter       T7 promoter: promoter for bacteriophage T7 RNA polymerase
   3207..3362    +  CDS            lacZα (fragment): LacZα fragment of β-galactosidase; lacZ fragment
   3367..3795    +  rep_origin     f1 ori (sequence partly withheld): f1 bacteriophage origin of replication; arrow indicates direction of (+) strand synthesis
   3848..3952    +  promoter       AmpR promoter: bla
   3953..4813    +  CDS            AmpR: β-lactamase; bla; confers resistance to ampicillin, carbenicillin, and related antibiotics
   4984..5572    +  rep_origin     ori: high-copy-number ColE1/pMB1/pBR322/pUC origin of replication
   5755..5847    +  CDS            lacI (fragment): lac repressor; lacI; The lac repressor binds to the lac operator to inhibit transcription in E. coli. This inhibition can be relieved by adding lactose or isopropyl-β-D-thiogalactopyranoside (IPTG).
   5860..5881    +  protein_bind   CAP binding site: CAP binding activates transcription in the presence of cAMP. E. coli catabolite activator protein
   5896..5926    +  promoter       lac promoter: promoter for the E. coli lac operon
   5934..5950    +  protein_bind   lac operator: The lac repressor binds to the lac operator to inhibit transcription in E. coli. This inhibition can be relieved by adding lactose or isopropyl-β-D-thiogalactopyranoside (IPTG). lac repressor encoded by lacI
   5995..6013    +  promoter       T3 promoter: promoter for bacteriophage T3 RNA polymerase
   6041..6267    +  promoter       RSV promoter: Rous sarcoma virus enhancer/promoter
   6268..6448    +  LTR            5' LTR (truncated): truncated 5' long terminal repeat (LTR) from HIV-1
   6495..6620    +  misc_feature   HIV-1 Ψ: packaging signal of human immunodeficiency virus type 1
   6604..6967    +  CDS            HIV-1 gag (fragment): gag protein from human immunodeficiency virus 1; gag
   7113..7346    +  misc_feature   RRE: The Rev response element (RRE) of HIV-1 allows for Rev-dependent mRNA export from the nucleus to the cytoplasm.
   7723..7749    +  CDS            Rev (fragment): human immunodeficiency virus 1 (HIV-1) Rev protein; rev; enhances nuclear export of unspliced and incompletely spliced viral mRNAs
   7753..7993    +  promoter       U6 promoter: RNA polymerase III promoter for human U6 snRNA
   8023..8098    +  misc_RNA       gRNA scaffold: guide RNA scaffold for the Streptococcus pyogenes CRISPR/Cas9 system
   8154..8271    +  misc_feature   cPPT/CTS: central polypurine tract and central termination sequence of HIV-1
>Addgene plasmid #78053 | AURKC gRNA (BRDN0001147545) | addgene full sequence | sequence record 189073 | Addgene Assembled Sequence
CCCGGGTGCAAAGATGGATAAAGTTTTAAACAGAGAGGAATCTTTGCAGCTAATGGACCTTCTAGGTCTT
GAAAGGAGTGGGAATTGGCTCCGGTGCCCGTCAGTGGGCAGAGCGCACATCGCCCACAGTCCCCGAGAAG
TTGGGGGGAGGGGTCGGCAATTGATCCGGTGCCTAGAGAAGGTGGCGCGGGGTAAACTGGGAAAGTGATG
TCGTGTACTGGCTCCGCCTTTTTCCCGAGGGTGGGGGAGAACCGTATATAAGTGCAGTAGTCGCCGTGAA
CGTTCTTTTTCGCAACGGGTTTGCCGCCAGAACACAGGTAAGTGCCGTGTGTGGTTCCCGCGGGCCTGGC
CTCTTTACGGGTTATGGCCCTTGCGTGCCTTGAATTACTTCCACCTGGCTGCAGTACGTGATTCTTGATC
CCGAGCTTCGGGTTGGAAGTGGGTGGGAGAGTTCGAGGCCTTGCGCTTAAGGAGCCCCTTCGCCTCGTGC
TTGAGTTGAGGCCTGGCCTGGGCGCTGGGGCCGCCGCGTGCGAATCTGGTGGCACCTTCGCGCCTGTCTC
GCTGCTTTCGATAAGTCTCTAGCCATTTAAAATTTTTGATGACCTGCTGCGACGCTTTTTTTCTGGCAAG
ATAGTCTTGTAAATGCGGGCCAAGATCTGCACACTGGTATTTCGGTTTTTGGGGCCGCGGGCGGCGACGG
GGCCCGTGCGTCCCAGCGCACATGTTCGGCGAGGCGGGGCCTGCGAGCGCGGCCACCGAGAATCGGACGG
GGGTAGTCTCAAGCTGGCCGGCCTGCTCTGGTGCCTGGCCTCGCGCCGCCGTGTATCGCCCCGCCCTGGG
CGGCAAGGCTGGCCCGGTCGGCACCAGTTGCGTGAGCGGAAAGATGGCCGCTTCCCGGCCCTGCTGCAGG
GAGCTCAAAATGGAGGACGCGGCGCTCGGGAGAGCGGGCGGGTGAGTCACCCACACAAAGGAAAAGGGCC
TTTCCGTCCTCAGCCGTCGCTTCATGTGACTCCACGGAGTACCGGGCGCCGTCCAGGCACCTCGATTAGT
TCTCGAGCTTTTGGAGTACGTCGTCTTTAGGTTGGGGGGAGGGGTTTTATGCGATGGAGTTTCCCCACAC
TGAGTGGGTGGAGACTGAAGTTAGGCCAGCTTGGCACTTGATGTAATTCTCCTTGGAATTTGCCCTTTTT
GAGTTTGGATCTTGGTTCATTCTCAAGCCTCAGACAGTGGTTCAAAGTTTTTTTCTTCCATTTCAGGTGT
CGTGACGTACGGCCACCATGACCGAGTACAAGCCCACGGTGCGCCTCGCCACCCGCGACGACGTCCCCAG
GGCCGTACGCACCCTCGCCGCCGCGTTCGCCGACTACCCCGCCACGCGCCACACCGTCGATCCGGACCGC
CACATCGAGCGGGTCACCGAGCTGCAAGAACTCTTCCTCACGCGCGTCGGGCTCGACATCGGCAAGGTGT
GGGTCGCGGACGACGGCGCCGCCGTGGCGGTCTGGACCACGCCGGAGAGCGTCGAAGCGGGGGCGGTGTT
CGCCGAGATCGGCCCGCGCATGGCCGAGTTGAGCGGTTCCCGGCTGGCCGCGCAGCAACAGATGGAAGGC
CTCCTGGCGCCGCACCGGCCCAAGGAGCCCGCGTGGTTCCTGGCCACCGTCGGAGTCTCGCCCGACCACC
AGGGCAAGGGTCTGGGCAGCGCCGTCGTGCTCCCCGGAGTGGAGGCGGCCGAGCGCGCCGGGGTGCCCGC
CTTCCTGGAGACCTCCGCGCCCCGCAACCTCCCCTTCTACGAGCGGCTCGGCTTCACCGTCACCGCCGAC
GTCGAGGTGCCCGAAGGACCGCGCACCTGGTGCATGACCCGCAAGCCCGGTGCCTGAACGCGTTAAGTCG
ACAATCAACCTCTGGATTACAAAATTTGTGAAAGATTGACTGGTATTCTTAACTATGTTGCTCCTTTTAC
GCTATGTGGATACGCTGCTTTAATGCCTTTGTATCATGCTATTGCTTCCCGTATGGCTTTCATTTTCTCC
TCCTTGTATAAATCCTGGTTGCTGTCTCTTTATGAGGAGTTGTGGCCCGTTGTCAGGCAACGTGGCGTGG
TGTGCACTGTGTTTGCTGACGCAACCCCCACTGGTTGGGGCATTGCCACCACCTGTCAGCTCCTTTCCGG
GACTTTCGCTTTCCCCCTCCCTATTGCCACGGCGGAACTCATCGCCGCCTGCCTTGCCCGCTGCTGGACA
GGGGCTCGGCTGTTGGGCACTGACAATTCCGTGGTGTTGTCGGGGAAATCATCGTCCTTTCCTTGGCTGC
TCGCCTGTGTTGCCACCTGGATTCTGCGCGGGACGTCCTTCTGCTACGTCCCTTCGGCCCTCAATCCAGC
GGACCTTCCTTCCCGCGGCCTGCTGCCGGCTCTGCGGCCTCTTCCGCGTCTTCGCCTTCGCCCTCAGACG
AGTCGGATCTCCCTTTGGGCCGCCTCCCCGCGTCGACTTTAAGACCAATGACTTACAAGGCAGCTGTAGA
TCTTAGCCACTTTTTAAAAGAAAAGGGGGGACTGGAAGGGCTAATTCACTCCCAACGAAGACAAGATCTG
CTTTTTGCTTGTACTGGGTCTCTCTGGTTAGACCAGATCTGAGCCTGGGAGCTCTCTGGCTAACTAGGGA
ACCCACTGCTTAAGCCTCAATAAAGCTTGCCTTGAGTGCTTCAAGTAGTGTGTGCCCGTCTGTTGTGTGA
CTCTGGTAACTAGAGATCCCTCAGACCCTTTTAGTCAGTGTGGAAAATCTCTAGCAGTACGTATAGTAGT
TCATGTCATCTTATTATTCAGTATTTATAACTTGCAAAGAAATGAATATCAGAGAGTGAGAGGAACTTGT
TTATTGCAGCTTATAATGGTTACAAATAAAGCAATAGCATCACAAATTTCACAAATAAAGCATTTTTTTC
ACTGCATTCTAGTTGTGGTTTGTCCAAACTCATCAATGTATCTTATCATGTCTGGCTCTAGCTATCCCGC
CCCTAACTCCGCCCATCCCGCCCCTAACTCCGCCCAGTTCCGCCCATTCTCCGCCCCATGGCTGACTAAT
TTTTTTTATTTATGCAGAGGCCGAGGCCGCCTCGGCCTCTGAGCTATTCCAGAAGTAGTGAGGAGGCTTT
TTTGGAGGCCTAGGGACGTACCCAATTCGCCCTATAGTGAGTCGTATTACGCGCGCTCACTGGCCGTCGT
TTTACAACGTCGTGACTGGGAAAACCCTGGCGTTACCCAACTTAATCGCCTTGCAGCACATCCCCCTTTC
GCCAGCTGGCGTAATAGCGAAGAGGCCCGCACCGATCGCCCTTCCCAACAGTTGCGCAGCCTGAATGGCG
AATGGG
[124 nt withheld, positions 3367-3490]
C
[91 nt withheld, positions 3492-3582]
A
[49 nt withheld, positions 3584-3632]
CCTTTGACGTTGGAGTCCACGTTCTTT
[37 nt withheld, positions 3660-3696]
ACCCTATCTCGGTCTATTCTTTTGATTTATAAGGGATTTTGCCGATTTCGGCCTATTGGTTAAAAAATGA
GCTGATTTAACAAAAATTTAACGCGAATTTTAACAAAATATTAACGCTTACAATTTAGGTGGCACTTTTC
GGGGAAATGTGCGCGGAACCCCTATTTGTTTATTTTTCTAAATACATTCAAATATGTATCCGCTCATGAG
ACAATAACCCTGATAAATGCTTCAATAATATTGAAAAAGGAAGAGTATGAGTATTCAACATTTCCGTGTC
GCCCTTATTCCCTTTTTTGCGGCATTTTGCCTTCCTGTTTTTGCTCACCCAGAAACGCTGGTGAAAGTAA
AAGATGCTGAAGATCAGTTGGGTGCACGAGTGGGTTACATCGAACTGGATCTCAACAGCGGTAAGATCCT
TGAGAGTTTTCGCCCCGAAGAACGTTTTCCAATGATGAGCACTTTTAAAGTTCTGCTATGTGGCGCGGTA
TTATCCCGTATTGACGCCGGGCAAGAGCAACTCGGTCGCCGCATACACTATTCTCAGAATGACTTGGTTG
AGTACTCACCAGTCACAGAAAAGCATCTTACGGATGGCATGACAGTAAGAGAATTATGCAGTGCTGCCAT
AACCATGAGTGATAACACTGCGGCCAACTTACTTCTGACAACGATCGGAGGACCGAAGGAGCTAACCGCT
TTTTTGCACAACATGGGGGATCATGTAACTCGCCTTGATCGTTGGGAACCGGAGCTGAATGAAGCCATAC
CAAACGACGAGCGTGACACCACGATGCCTGTAGCAATGGCAACAACGTTGCGCAAACTATTAACTGGCGA
ACTACTTACTCTAGCTTCCCGGCAACAATTAATAGACTGGATGGAGGCGGATAAAGTTGCAGGACCACTT
CTGCGCTCGGCCCTTCCGGCTGGCTGGTTTATTGCTGATAAATCTGGAGCCGGTGAGCGTGGGTCTCGCG
GTATCATTGCAGCACTGGGGCCAGATGGTAAGCCCTCCCGTATCGTAGTTATCTACACGACGGGGAGTCA
GGCAACTATGGATGAACGAAATAGACAGATCGCTGAGATAGGTGCCTCACTGATTAAGCATTGGTAACTG
TCAGACCAAGTTTACTCATATATACTTTAGATTGATTTAAAACTTCATTTTTAATTTAAAAGGATCTAGG
TGAAGATCCTTTTTGATAATCTCATGACCAAAATCCCTTAACGTGAGTTTTCGTTCCACTGAGCGTCAGA
CCCCGTAGAAAAGATCAAAGGATCTTCTTGAGATCCTTTTTTTCTGCGCGTAATCTGCTGCTTGCAAACA
AAAAAACCACCGCTACCAGCGGTGGTTTGTTTGCCGGATCAAGAGCTACCAACTCTTTTTCCGAAGGTAA
CTGGCTTCAGCAGAGCGCAGATACCAAATACTGTTCTTCTAGTGTAGCCGTAGTTAGGCCACCACTTCAA
GAACTCTGTAGCACCGCCTACATACCTCGCTCTGCTAATCCTGTTACCAGTGGCTGCTGCCAGTGGCGAT
AAGTCGTGTCTTACCGGGTTGGACTCAAGACGATAGTTACCGGATAAGGCGCAGCGGTCGGGCTGAACGG
GGGGTTCGTGCACACAGCCCAGCTTGGAGCGAACGACCTACACCGAACTGAGATACCTACAGCGTGAGCT
ATGAGAAAGCGCCACGCTTCCCGAAGGGAGAAAGGCGGACAGGTATCCGGTAAGCGGCAGGGTCGGAACA
GGAGAGCGCACGAGGGAGCTTCCAGGGGGAAACGCCTGGTATCTTTATAGTCCTGTCGGGTTTCGCCACC
TCTGACTTGAGCGTCGATTTTTGTGATGCTCGTCAGGGGGGCGGAGCCTATGGAAAAACGCCAGCAACGC
GGCCTTTTTACGGTTCCTGGCCTTTTGCTGGCCTTTTGCTCACATGTTCTTTCCTGCGTTATCCCCTGAT
TCTGTGGATAACCGTATTACCGCCTTTGAGTGAGCTGATACCGCTCGCCGCAGCCGAACGACCGAGCGCA
GCGAGTCAGTGAGCGAGGAAGCGGAAGAGCGCCCAATACGCAAACCGCCTCTCCCCGCGCGTTGGCCGAT
TCATTAATGCAGCTGGCACGACAGGTTTCCCGACTGGAAAGCGGGCAGTGAGCGCAACGCAATTAATGTG
AGTTAGCTCACTCATTAGGCACCCCAGGCTTTACACTTTATGCTTCCGGCTCGTATGTTGTGTGGAATTG
TGAGCGGATAACAATTTCACACAGGAAACAGCTATGACCATGATTACGCCAAGCGCGCAATTAACCCTCA
CTAAAGGGAACAAAAGCTGGAGCTGCAAGCTTAATGTAGTCTTATGCAATACTCTTGTAGTCTTGCAACA
TGGTAACGATGAGTTAGCAACATGCCTTACAAGGAGAGAAAAAGCACCGTGCATGCCGATTGGTGGAAGT
AAGGTGGTACGATCGTGCCTTATTAGGAAGGCAACAGACGGGTCTGACATGGATTGGACGAACCACTGAA
TTGCCGCATTGCAGAGATATTGTATTTAAGTGCCTAGCTCGATACATAAACGGGTCTCTCTGGTTAGACC
AGATCTGAGCCTGGGAGCTCTCTGGCTAACTAGGGAACCCACTGCTTAAGCCTCAATAAAGCTTGCCTTG
AGTGCTTCAAGTAGTGTGTGCCCGTCTGTTGTGTGACTCTGGTAACTAGAGATCCCTCAGACCCTTTTAG
TCAGTGTGGAAAATCTCTAGCAGTGGCGCCCGAACAGGGACTTGAAAGCGAAAGGGAAACCAGAGGAGCT
CTCTCGACGCAGGACTCGGCTTGCTGAAGCGCGCACGGCAAGAGGCGAGGGGCGGCGACTGGTGAGTACG
CCAAAAATTTTGACTAGCGGAGGCTAGAAGGAGAGAGATGGGTGCGAGAGCGTCAGTATTAAGCGGGGGA
GAATTAGATCGCGATGGGAAAAAATTCGGTTAAGGCCAGGGGGAAAGAAAAAATATAAATTAAAACATAT
AGTATGGGCAAGCAGGGAGCTAGAACGATTCGCAGTTAATCCTGGCCTGTTAGAAACATCAGAAGGCTGT
AGACAAATACTGGGACAGCTACAACCATCCCTTCAGACAGGATCAGAAGAACTTAGATCATTATATAATA
CAGTAGCAACCCTCTATTGTGTGCATCAAAGGATAGAGATAAAAGACACCAAGGAAGCTTTAGACAAGAT
AGAGGAAGAGCAAAACAAAAGTAAGACCACCGCACAGCAAGCGGCCGCTGATCTTCAGACCTGGAGGAGG
AGATATGAGGGACAATTGGAGAAGTGAATTATATAAATATAAAGTAGTAAAAATTGAACCATTAGGAGTA
GCACCCACCAAGGCAAAGAGAAGAGTGGTGCAGAGAGAAAAAAGAGCAGTGGGAATAGGAGCTTTGTTCC
TTGGGTTCTTGGGAGCAGCAGGAAGCACTATGGGCGCAGCGTCAATGACGCTGACGGTACAGGCCAGACA
ATTATTGTCTGGTATAGTGCAGCAGCAGAACAATTTGCTGAGGGCTATTGAGGCGCAACAGCATCTGTTG
CAACTCACAGTCTGGGGCATCAAGCAGCTCCAGGCAAGAATCCTGGCTGTGGAAAGATACCTAAAGGATC
AACAGCTCCTGGGGATTTGGGGTTGCTCTGGAAAACTCATTTGCACCACTGCTGTGCCTTGGAATGCTAG
TTGGAGTAATAAATCTCTGGAACAGATTTGGAATCACACGACCTGGATGGAGTGGGACAGAGAAATTAAC
AATTACACAAGCTTAATACACTCCTTAATTGAAGAATCGCAAAACCAGCAAGAAAAGAATGAACAAGAAT
TATTGGAATTAGATAAATGGGCAAGTTTGTGGAATTGGTTTAACATAACAAATTGGCTGTGGTATATAAA
ATTATTCATAATGATAGTAGGAGGCTTGGTAGGTTTAAGAATAGTTTTTGCTGTACTTTCTATAGTGAAT
AGAGTTAGGCAGGGATATTCACCATTATCGTTTCAGACCCACCTCCCAACCCCGAGGGGACCCAGAGAGG
GCCTATTTCCCATGATTCCTTCATATTTGCATATACGATACAAGGCTGTTAGAGAGATAATTAGAATTAA
TTTGACTGTAAACACAAAGATATTAGTACAAAATACGTGACGTAGAAAGTAATAATTTCTTGGGTAGTTT
GCAGTTTTAAAATTATGTTTTAAAATGGACTATCATATGCTTACCGTAACTTGAAAGTATTTCGATTTCT
TGGCTTTATATATCTTGTGGAAAGGACGAAACACCGGGAAATAGTTATACAGGCGCGTTTTAGAGCTAGA
AATAGCAAGTTAAAATAAGGCTAGTCCGTTATCAACTTGAAAAAGTGGCACCGAGTCGGTGCTTTTTTAA
GCTTGGCGTAACTAGATCTTGAGACAAATGGCAGTATTCATCCACAATTTTAAAAGAAAAGGGGGGATTG
GGGGGTACAGTGCAGGGGAAAGAATAGTAGACATAATAGCAACAGACATACAAACTAAAGAATTACAAAA
ACAAATTACAAAAATTCAAAATTTTCGGGTTTATTACAGGGACAGCAGAGATCCACTTTGGCGCCGGCTC
GAGGGGG
