>Addgene plasmid #78053 | AURKC gRNA (BRDN0001147545) | depositor partial sequence | sequence record 145512 | Target Sequence
GGAAATAGTTATACAGGCGC
