>Addgene plasmid #78053 | AURKC gRNA (BRDN0001147545) | addgene partial sequence | sequence record 149789 | hU6-F 5'-GAGGGCCTATTTCCCATGATT-3'
ATTAATTTGACTGTAAACACAAAGATATTAGTACAAAATACGTGACGTAGAAAGTAATAATTTCTTGGGT
AGTTTGCAGTTTTAAAATTATGTTTTAAAATGGACTATCATATGCTTACCGTAACTTGAAAGTATTTCGA
TTTCTTGGCTTTATATATCTTGTGGAAAGGACGAAACACCGGGAAATAGTTATACAGGCGCGTTTTAGAG
CTAGAAATAGCAAGTTAAAATAAGGCTAGTCCGTTATCAACTTGAAAAAGTGGCACCGAGTCGGTGCTTT
TTTAAGCTTGGCGTAACTAGATCTTGAGACAAATGGCAGTATTCATCCACAATTTTAAAAGAAAAGGGGG
GATTGGGGGGTACAGTGCAGGGGAAAGAATAGTAGACATAATAGCAACAGACATACAAACTAAAGAATTA
CAAAAACAAATTACAAAAATTCAAAATTTTCGGGTTTATTACAGGGACAGCAGAGATCCACTTTGGCGCC
GGCTCGAGGGGGCCCGGGTGCAAAGATGGATAAAGTTTTAAACAGAGAGGAATCTTTGCAGCTAATGGAC
CTTCTAGGTCTTGAAAGGAGTGGGAATTGGCTCCGGTGCCCGTCAG
